>Addgene plasmid #115015 | AT2G42290 X012_pECIA2 | addgene full sequence | sequence record 296824 | Addgene NGS Result
GTAAAACGACGGCCAGTGAATTAATTCGTTGCAGGACAGGATGTGGTGCCCGATGTGACTAGCTCTTTGC
TGCAGGCCGTCCTATCCTCTGGTTCCGATAAGAGACCCAGAACTCCGGCCCCCCACCGCCCACCGCCACC
CCCATACATATGTGGTACGCAAGTAAGAGTGCCTGCGCATGCCCCATGTGCCCCACCAAGAGCTTTGCAT
CCCATACAAGTCCCCAAAGTGGAGAACCGAACCAATTCTTCGCGGGCAGAACAAAAGCTTCTGCACACGT
CTCCACTCGAATTTGGAGCCGGCCGGCGTGTGCAAAAGAGGTGAATCGAACGAAAGACCCGTGTGTAAAG
CCGCGTTTCCAAAATGTATAAAACCGAGAGCATCTGGCCAATGTGCATCAGTTGTGGTCAGCAGCAAAAT
CAAGTGAATCATCTCAGTGCAACTAAAGGGGGGATCCGATCTCAATATGAAGTTATGCATATTACTGGCC
GTCGTGGCCTTTGTTGGCCTCTCGCTCGGGTCTCTCAATTCCGACGGTTTATCTCTCCTAGCTCTCAAAT
CCGCCGTCGATAACGACCCGACCCGAGTAATGACCCACTGGTCTGAATCCGACCCGACTCCTTGCCATTG
GTCCGGAATCGTCTGCACAAACGGCCGAGTCACAACTCTTGTACTCTTCGGAAAAAGTCTCTCCGGTTAC
ATTCCATCAGAACTCGGTTTACTCAACTCGCTAAACCGGCTTGATCTAGCTCACAACAATTTCTCTAAAA
CCATACCGGTTCGTCTCTTCGAAGCAACCAAGCTCCGGTACATCGATCTCTCTCACAACTCACTCTCCGG
CCCAATACCGGCCCAAATCAAGTCCATGAAGTCACTCAACCACCTTGATTTCTCCTCCAATCATCTCAAC
GGTTCACTCCCTGAGTCACTCACTGAACTCGGAAGCCTCGTCGGAACCTTGAATTTCTCTTTCAACCAAT
TCACCGGCGAGATTCCACCGTCGTACGGTCGATTTCGAGTTCACGTCAGCTTAGATTTTAGTCACAACAA
TCTCACCGGAAAAGTACCTCAGGTGGGATCTCTGTTGAATCAAGGACCAAACGCATTCGCTGGAAACTCT
CATCTCTGTGGCTTCCCATTGCAAACGCCGTGTGAAAAAATCAAAACCCCAAATTTCGTCGCTGCAAAGC
CGGAAGGTACTCAAGAACTCCAGAAACCAAACCCTAGTGTAATCAGCAATGACGACGCAAAGGAGAAGAA
GCAGCAGATCACCGGTTCACTGGAGGTGCTGTTCCAGGGACCAGGGAGCGACAAAACTCACACATGCCCA
CCGTGCCCAGCACCTGAACTCCTGGGGGGACCGTCAGTCTTCCTCTTCCCCCCAAAACCCAAGGACACCC
TCATGATCTCCCGGACCCCTGAGGTCACATGCGTGGTGGTGGACGTGAGCCACGAAGACCCTGAGGTCAA
GTTCAACTGGTACGTGGACGGCGTGGAGGTGCATAATGCCAAGACAAAGCCGCGGGAGGAGCAGTACAAC
AGCACGTACCGTGTGGTCAGCGTCCTCACCGTCCTGCACCAGGACTGGCTGAATGGCAAGGAGTACAAGT
GCAAGGTCTCCAACAAAGCCCTCCCAGCCCCCATCGAGAAAACCATCTCCAAAGCCAAAGGGCAGCCCCG
AGAACCACAGGTGTACACCCTGCCCCCATCCCGGGAGGAGATGACCAAGAACCAGGTCAGCCTGACCTGC
CTGGTCAAAGGCTTCTATCCCAGCGACATCGCCGTGGAGTGGGAGAGCAATGGGCAGCCGGAGAACAACT
ACAAGACCACGCCTCCCGTGCTGGACTCCGACGGCTCCTTCTTCCTCTACAGCAAGCTCACCGTGGACAA
GAGCAGGTGGCAGCAGGGGAACGTCTTCTCATGCTCCGTGATGCATGAGGGTCTGCACAACCACTACACG
CAGAAGAGCCTCTCCCTGTCTCCGGGTAAATCTAGAGGGCCCTTCGAAGGTAAGCCTATCCCTAACCCTC
TCCTCGGTCTCGATTCTACGCGTACCGGTCATCATCACCATCACCATTGAGTTTAAACCCGCTGATCAGC
CTCGACTGTGCCTTCTAAGGCCTGAGCTCGCTGATCAGCCTCGATCGAGGATCCAGACATGATAAGATAC
ATTGATGAGTTTGGACAAACCACAACTAGAATGCAGTGAAAAAAATGCTTTATTTGTGAAATTTGTGATG
CTATTGCTTTATTTGTAACCATTATAAGCTGCAATAAACAAGTTAACAACAACAATTGCATTCATTTTAT
GTTTCAGGTTCAGGGGGAGGTGTGGGAGGTTTTTTAAAGCAAGTAAAACCTCTACAAATGTGGTATGGCT
GATTATGATCAGTCGACCTGCAGGCATGCAAGCTTGGCGTAATCATGGTCATAGCTGTTTCCTGTGTGAA
ATTGTTATCCGCTCACAATTCCACACAACATACGAGCCGGAAGCATAAAGTGTAAAGCCTGGGGTGCCTA
ATGAGTGAGCTAACTCACATTAATTGCGTTGCGCTCACTGCCCGCTTTCCAGTCGGGAAACCTGTCGTGC
CAGCTGCATTAATGAATCGGCCAACGCGCGGGGAGAGGCGGTTTGCGTATTGGGCGCTCTTCCGCTTCCT
CGCTCACTGACTCGCTGCGCTCGGTCGTTCGGCTGCGGCGAGCGGTATCAGCTCACTCAAAGGCGGTAAT
ACGGTTATCCACAGAATCAGGGGATAACGCAGGAAAGAACATGTGAGCAAAAGGCCAGCAAAAGGCCAGG
AACCGTAAAAAGGCCGCGTTGCTGGCGTTTTTCCATAGGCTCCGCCCCCCTGACGAGCATCACAAAAATC
GACGCTCAAGTCAGAGGTGGCGAAACCCGACAGGACTATAAAGATACCAGGCGTTTCCCCCTGGAAGCTC
CCTCGTGCGCTCTCCTGTTCCGACCCTGCCGCTTACCGGATACCTGTCCGCCTTTCTCCCTTCGGGAAGC
GTGGCGCTTTCTCATAGCTCACGCTGTAGGTATCTCAGTTCGGTGTAGGTCGTTCGCTCCAAGCTGGGCT
GTGTGCACGAACCCCCCGTTCAGCCCGACCGCTGCGCCTTATCCGGTAACTATCGTCTTGAGTCCAACCC
GGTAAGACACGACTTATCGCCACTGGCAGCAGCCACTGGTAACAGGATTAGCAGAGCGAGGTATGTAGGC
GGTGCTACAGAGTTCTTGAAGTGGTGGCCTAACTACGGCTACACTAGAAGAACAGTATTTGGTATCTGCG
CTCTGCTGAAGCCAGTTACCTTCGGAAAAAGAGTTGGTAGCTCTTGATCCGGCAAACAAACCACCGCTGG
TAGCGGTGGTTTTTTTGTTTGCAAGCAGCAGATTACGCGCAGAAAAAAAGGATCTCAAGAAGATCCTTTG
ATCTTTTCTACGGGGTCTGACGCTCAGTGGAACGAAAACTCACGTTAAGGGATTTTGGTCATGAGATTAT
CAAAAAGGATCTTCACCTAGATCCTTTTAAATTAAAAATGAAGTTTTAAATCAATCTAAAGTATATATGA
GTAAACTTGGTCTGACAGTTACCAATGCTTAATCAGTGAGGCACCTATCTCAGCGATCTGTCTATTTCGT
TCATCCATAGTTGCCTGACTCCCCGTCGTGTAGATAACTACGATACGGGAGGGCTTACCATCTGGCCCCA
GTGCTGCAATGATACCGCGAGACCCACGCTCACCGGCTCCAGATTTATCAGCAATAAACCAGCCAGCCGG
AAGGGCCGAGCGCAGAAGTGGTCCTGCAACTTTATCCGCCTCCATCCAGTCTATTAATTGTTGCCGGGAA
GCTAGAGTAAGTAGTTCGCCAGTTAATAGTTTGCGCAACGTTGTTGCCATTGCTACAGGCATCGTGGTGT
CACGCTCGTCGTTTGGTATGGCTTCATTCAGCTCCGGTTCCCAACGATCAAGGCGAGTTACATGATCCCC
CATGTTGTGCAAAAAAGCGGTTAGCTCCTTCGGTCCTCCGATCGTTGTCAGAAGTAAGTTGGCCGCAGTG
TTATCACTCATGGTTATGGCAGCACTGCATAATTCTCTTACTGTCATGCCATCCGTAAGATGCTTTTCTG
TGACTGGTGAGTACTCAACCAAGTCATTCTGAGAATAGTGTATGCGGCGACCGAGTTGCTCTTGCCCGGC
GTCAATACGGGATAATACCGCGCCACATAGCAGAACTTTAAAAGTGCTCATCATTGGAAAACGTTCTTCG
GGGCGAAAACTCTCAAGGATCTTACCGCTGTTGAGATCCAGTTCGATGTAACCCACTCGTGCACCCAACT
GATCTTCAGCATCTTTTACTTTCACCAGCGTTTCTGGGTGAGCAAAAACAGGAAGGCAAAATGCCGCAAA
AAAGGGAATAAGGGCGACACGGAAATGTTGAATACTCATACTCTTCCTTTTTCAATATTATTGAAGCATT
TATCAGGGTTATTGTCTCATGAGCGGATACATATTTGAATGTATTTAGAAAAATAAACAAATAGGGGTTC
CGCGCACATTTCCCCGAAAAGTGCCACCTGACGTCTAAGAAACCATTATTATCATGACATTAACCTATAA
AAATAGGCGTATCACGAGGCCCTTTCGTCTCGCGCGTTTCGGTGATGACGGTGAAAACCTCTGACACATG
CAGCTCCCGGAGACGGTCACAGCTTGTCTGTAAGCGGATGCCGGGAGCAGACAAGCCCGTCAGGGCGCGT
CAGCGGGTGTTGGCGGGTGTCGGGGCTGGCTTAACTATGCGGCATCAGAGCAGATTGTACTGAGAGTGCA
CCATATGCGGTGTGAAATACCGCACAGATGCGTAAGGAGAAAATACCGCATCAGGCGCCATTCGCCATTC
AGGCTGCGCAACTGTTGGGAAGGGCGATCGGTGCGGGCCTCTTCGCTATTACGCCAGCTGGCGAAAGGGG
GATGTGCTGCAAGGCGATTAAGTTGGGTAACGCCAGGGTTTTCCCAGTCACGACGTT
Features (pLannotate 1.2.2; 17 found; start..end, strand, type, name):
     23..449     +  promoter       MT promoter: Drosophila metallothionein promoter
    467..520     +  sig_peptide    BiP signal sequence: Drosophila BiP signal sequence
   1310..1990    +  CDS            IGHG1 (fragment): IGHG1_HUMAN - Experimental evidence at protein level: Swiss-Prot protein existence level 1. Constant region of immunoglobulin heavy chains. Immunoglobulins, also known as antibodies, are membrane-bound or secreted glycoproteins produced by B lymphocytes. In the recognition phase of humoral immunity, the membrane-bound immunoglobulins serve as receptors which, upon binding of a specific antigen, trigger the clonal expansion and differentiation of B lymphocytes into immunoglobulins- secreting plasma cells. Secreted immunoglobulins mediate the effector phase of humoral immunity, which results in
   2009..2050    +  CDS            V5 tag: epitope tag from simian virus 5
   2150..2284    -  polyA_signal   SV40 poly(A) signal: SV40 polyadenylation signal
   2307..2391    -  CDS            large T antigen (fragment): large T antigen from SV40 (simian virus 40)
   2391..2415    +  misc_feature   MCS (fragment): pUC18/19 multiple cloning site
   2452..2468    -  protein_bind   lac operator: The lac repressor binds to the lac operator to inhibit transcription in E. coli. This inhibition can be relieved by adding lactose or isopropyl-β-D-thiogalactopyranoside (IPTG). lac repressor encoded by lacI
   2476..2506    -  promoter       lac promoter: promoter for the E. coli lac operon
   2521..2542    -  protein_bind   CAP binding site: CAP binding activates transcription in the presence of cAMP. E. coli catabolite activator protein
   2555..2647    -  CDS            lacI (fragment): lac repressor; lacI; The lac repressor binds to the lac operator to inhibit transcription in E. coli. This inhibition can be relieved by adding lactose or isopropyl-β-D-thiogalactopyranoside (IPTG).
   2830..3418    -  rep_origin     ori: high-copy-number ColE1/pMB1/pBR322/pUC origin of replication
   3589..4449    -  CDS            AmpR: β-lactamase; bla; confers resistance to ampicillin, carbenicillin, and related antibiotics
   4450..4554    -  promoter       AmpR promoter: bla
   4649..4684    +  CDS            rop (fragment): Rop protein, which maintains plasmids at low copy number; rop
   4786..4885    +  misc_feature   bom (fragment): basis of mobility region from pBR322
   4891..21      -  CDS            lacZα (fragment) (across the origin): LacZα fragment of β-galactosidase; lacZ fragment
