[The description below was written by a language model from this plasmid's Addgene catalogue record and pLannotate feature annotations shown in this document.]
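Description:
AT2G42290 X012_pECIA2 is an insect-cell expression plasmid built on the pECIA2 backbone and designed for secreted production of a plant receptor ectodomain in Drosophila cell culture. In bacteria it is maintained as a high-copy plasmid through a ColE1/pUC-type origin and selected with ampicillin via the β-lactamase gene. The remaining backbone annotations (lac promoter and operator, and fragments of lacZα, lacI, rop and bom) are cloning-vector remnants with no role in expression of the insert.

The expression cassette is driven by the Drosophila metallothionein promoter, which is induced by adding copper sulfate to the culture. Immediately downstream lies the Drosophila BiP signal sequence, which directs the nascent protein into the secretory pathway. The insert, introduced by ligation-independent cloning, encodes the extracellular domain of the Arabidopsis thaliana leucine-rich repeat receptor kinase AT2G42290. The annotation tool did not label it, but it corresponds to the unannotated gap between the signal peptide and the tag region. It is fused at its C terminus to a human IgG1 Fc fragment, followed by a V5 epitope and a hexahistidine tag. The His tag is stated in the catalogue record but is not listed in the feature table. An SV40 polyadenylation signal sits downstream of the cassette, although it is annotated on the opposite strand.

This plasmid is the bait vector of a matched pair and is meant to be used with the corresponding prey construct in pECIA14. It comes from a collection made to map extracellular interactions among Arabidopsis LRR receptor kinases, with the Fc tag presumably serving for bait capture and the V5 and His tags for detection or purification.
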