Addgene plasmid #115015: AT2G42290 X012_pECIA2
Purpose: Bait vector AT2G42290 X012_pECIA2 should be used with prey vector AT2G42290 X012_pECIA14.
Depositing lab: Youssef Belkhadir. Depositing organization: Gregor Mendel Institute of Molecular Plant Biology. Publication: An extracellular network of Arabidopsis leucine-rich repeat receptor kinases. Smakowska-Luzan E, Mott GA, Parys K, Stegmann M, Howton TC, Layeghifard M, Neuhold J, Lehner A, Kong J, Grunwald K, Weinberger N, Satbhai SB, Mayer D, Busch W, Madalinski M, Stolt-Bergner P, Provart NJ, Mukhtar MS, Zipfel C, Desveaux D, Guttman DS, Belkhadir Y. Nature. 2018 Jan 18;553(7688):342-346. doi: 10.1038/nature25184. Epub 2018 Jan 10. PubMed 29320478.
Backbone
  Vector backbone: pECIA2
  Backbone manufacturer: Chris Garcia (Addgene plasmid # 47032)
  Vector type: Insect Expression
Growth in bacteria
  Bacterial resistance: Ampicillin, 100 μg/mL
  Growth temperature: 37°C
  Growth strain: DH5alpha
  Copy number: High Copy
Gene/Insert
  Gene/Insert name: AT2G42290
  Species: A. thaliana (mustard weed)
  Entrez Gene: AT2G42290 (a.k.a. AT2G42290, MHK10.1, MHK10_1)
  Promoter: Metallothionein (Copper-Inducible)
  Tag / fusion protein: Fc, V5 and hexahistidine tags (C terminal on backbone)
  Cloning method: Ligation Independent Cloning
Terms and licenses: Academic/Nonprofit Terms; Industry Terms: Not Available to Industry
Depositor comments: Plasmid for secreted expression in Drosophila cell culture by induction via CuSO4. Insert is an extracellular domain of indicated LRR-RK, C-terminally tagged with Fc, V5 and hexahistidine tags. Insert Protein Sequence: SLNSDGLSLLALKSAVDNDPTRVMTHWSESDPTPCHWSGIVCTNGRVTTLVLFGKSLSGYIPSELGLLNSLNRLDLAHNNFSKTIPVRLFEATKLRYIDLSHNSLSGPIPAQIKSMKSLNHLDFSSNHLNGSLPESLTELGSLVGTLNFSFNQFTGEIPPSYGRFRVHVSLDFSHNNLTGKVPQVGSLLNQGPNAFAGNSHLCGFPLQTPCEKIKTPNFVAAKPEGTQELQKPNPSVISNDDAKEKKQQITGS
How to cite: AT2G42290 X012_pECIA2 was a gift from Youssef Belkhadir (Addgene plasmid # 115015 ; http://n2t.net/addgene:115015 ; RRID:Addgene_115015)
